>Addgene plasmid #120802 | H3K9me3 biosensor | addgene full sequence | sequence record 235185 | Addgene NGS Result
GGTCGATCGACATTGATTATTGACTAGTTATTAATAGTAATCAATTACGGGGTCATTAGTTCATAGCCCA
TATATGGAGTTCCGCGTTACATAACTTACGGTAAATGGCCCGCCTGGCTGACCGCCCAACGACCCCCGCC
CATTGACGTCAATAATGACGTATGTTCCCATAGTAACGCCAATAGGGACTTTCCATTGACGTCAATGGGT
GGAGTATTTACGGTAAACTGCCCACTTGGCAGTACATCAAGTGTATCATATGCCAAGTACGCCCCCTATT
GACGTCAATGACGGTAAATGGCCCGCCTGGCATTATGCCCAGTACATGACCTTATGGGACTTTCCTACTT
GGCAGTACATCTACGTATTAGTCATCGCTATTACCATGGTCGAGGTGAGCCCCACGTTCTGCTTCACTCT
CCCCATCTCCCCCCCCTCCCCACCCCCAATTTTGTATTTATTTATTTTTTAATTATTTTGTGCAGCGATG
GGGGCGGGGGGGGGGGGGGGGCGCGCCAGGCGGGGCGGGGCGGGGCGAGGGGCGGGGCGGGGCGAGGCGG
AGAGGTGCGGCGGCAGCCAATCAGAGCGGCGCGCTCCGAAAGTTTCCTTTTATGGCGAGGCGGCGGCGGC
GGCGGCCCTATAAAAAGCGAAGCGCGCGGCGGGCGGGAGTCGCTGCGCGCTGCCTTCGCCCCGTGCCCCG
CTCCGCCGCCGCCTCGCGCCGCCCGCCCCGGCTCTGACTGACCGCGTTACTCCCACAGGTGAGCGGGCGG
GACGGCCCTTCTCCTCCGGGCTGTAATTAGCGCTTGGTTTAATGACGGCTTGTTTCTTTTCTGTGGCTGC
GTGAAAGCCTTGAGGGGCTCCGGGAGGGCCCTTTGTGCGGGGGGAGCGGCTCGGGGGGTGCGTGCGTGTG
TGTGTGCGTGGGGAGCGCCGCGTGCGGCTCCGCGCTGCCCGGCGGCTGTGAGCGCTGCGGGCGCGGCGCG
GGGCTTTGTGCGCTCCGCAGTGTGCGCGAGGGGAGCGCGGCCGGGGGCGGTGCCCCGCGGTGCGGGGGGG
GCTGCGAGGGGAACAAAGGCTGCGTGCGGGGTGTGTGCGTGGGGGGGTGAGCAGGGGGTGTGGGCGCGTC
GGTCGGGCTGCAACCCCCCCTGCACCCCCCTCCCCGAGTTGCTGAGCACGGCCCGGCTTCGGGTGCGGGG
CTCCGTACGGGGCGTGGCGCGGGGCTCGCCGTGCCGGGCGGGGGGTGGCGGCAGGTGGGGGTGCCGGGCG
GGGCGGGGCCGCCTCGGGCCGGGGAGGGCTCGGGGGAGGGGCGCGGCGGCCCCCGGAGCGCCGGCGGCTG
TCGAGGCGCGGCGAGCCGCAGCCATTGCCTTTTATGGTAATCGTGCGAGAGGGCGCAGGGACTTCCTTTG
TCCCAAATCTGTGCGGAGCCGAAATCTGGGAGGCGCCGCCGCACCCCCTCTAGCGGGCGCGGGGCGAAGC
GGTGCGGCGCCGGCAGGAAGGAAATGGGCGGGGAGGGCCTTCGTGCGTCGCCGCGCCGCCGTCCCCTTCT
CCCTCTCCAGCCTCGGGGCTGTCCGCGGGGGGACGGCTGCCTTCGGGGGGGACGGGGCAGGGCGGGGTTC
GGCTTCTGGCGTGTGACCGGCGGCTCTAGCTAGAGCCTCTGCTAACCATGTTCATGCCTTCTTCTTTTTC
CTACAGCTCCTGGGCAACGTGCTGGTTATTGTGCTGTCTCATCATTTTGGCAAAGAATTCATGTCTAAAG
GTGAAGAATTATTCACTGGTGTTGTCCCAATTTTGGTTGAATTAGATGGTGATGTTAATGGTCACAAATT
TTCTGTCTCCGGTGAAGGTGAAGGTGATGCTACGTACGGTAAATTGACCTTAAAATTACTCTGTACTACT
GGTAAATTGCCAGTTCCATGGCCAACCTTAGTCACTACTTTAGGTTATGGTGTTCAATGTTTTGCTAGAT
ACCCAGATCATATGAAACAACATGACTTTTTCAAGTCTGCCATGCCAGAAGGTTATGTTCAAGAAAGAAC
TATTTTTTTCAAAGATGACGGTAACTACAAGACCAGAGCTGAAGTCAAGTTTGAAGGTGATACCTTAGTT
AATAGAATCGAATTAAAAGGTATTGATTTTAAAGAAGATGGTAACATTTTAGGTCACAAATTGGAATACA
ACTATAACTCTCACAATGTTTACATCACTGCTGACAAACAAAAGAATGGTATCAAAGCTAACTTCAAAAT
TAGACACAACATTGAAGATGGTGGTGTTCAATTAGCTGACCATTATCAACAAAATACTCCAATTGGTGAT
GGTCCAGTCTTGTTACCAGACAACCATTACTTATCCTATCAATCTGCCTTATTCAAAGATCCAAACGAAA
AGAGAGATCACATGGTCTTGTTAGAATTTTTGACTGCTGCTGAGGAGGAGTACGCCGTGGAAAAGATCAT
CGACAGGCGGGTGCGCAAGGGAAAGGTGGAGTACTATCTGAAATGGAAGGGCTATCCCGAAACTGAGAAC
ACGTGGGAGCCGGAGAACAATCTCGACTGCCAGGATCTTATCCAGCAGTACGAGGCGAGCCGCAAGGATG
GGTCTAGCGCAGGCGGATCAGCTGGAGGGTCTGCAGGGGGTAGTGCAGGTGGCTCAGCTGGCGGGAGCGG
CTCAGCTGGGGGATCTGCTGGTGGCAGTACCTCAGCAGGCGGTAGCGCCGGAGGTTCTGCTGGTGGCTCC
GCAGGAGGGTCTGCAGGCGGTTCCGGGAGTGCAGGTGGATCTGCAGGTGGGTCAACAAGTGCTGGTGGAT
CCGCAGGAGGTTCAGCAGGCGGGAGTGCTGGAGGCTCTGCAGGCGGTAGCGGGAGTGCCGGTGGCAGCGC
AGGGGGAAGCACTAGTGCTGGAGGCAGTGCAGGTGACAGCGCAGGAGGCTCTGCCGGGGGAAGCGCCGGG
GGCGGGACCATGGTGAGCAAGGGCGAGGAGCTGTTCACCGGGGTGGTGCCCATCCTGGTCGAGCTGGACG
GCGACGTAAACGGCCACAGGTTCAGCGTGTCCGGCGAGGGCGAGGGCGATGCCACCTACGGCAAGCTGAC
CCTGAAGTTCATCTGCACCACCGGCAAGCTGCCCGTGCCCTGGCCCACCCTCGTGACCACCCTGACCTGG
GGCGTGCAGTGCTTCAGCCGCTACCCCGACCACATGAAGCAGCACGACTTCTTCAAGTCCGCCATGCCCG
AAGGCTACGTCCAGGAGCGTACCATCTTCTTCAAGGACGACGGCAACTACAAGACCCGCGCCGAGGTGAA
GTTCGAGGGCGACACCCTGGTGAACCGCATCGAGCTGAAGGGCATCGACTTCAAGGAGGACGGCAACATC
CTGGGGCACAAGCTGGAGTACAACTACATCAGCCACAACGTCTATATCACCGCCGACAAGCAGAAGAACG
GCATCAAGGCCCACTTCAAGATCCGCCACAACATCGAGGACGGCAGCGTGCAGCTCGCCGACCACTACCA
GCAGAACACCCCCATCGGCGACGGCCCCGTGCTGCTGCCCGACAACCACTACCTGAGCACCCAGTCCGCC
CTGAGCAAAGACCCCAACGAGAAGCGCGATCACATGGTCCTGCTGGAGTTCGTGACCGCCGCC
[408 nt withheld, positions 3634-4041]
TAGGTCGACGGATCTTTTTCCCTCTGCCAAAAATTATGGGGACATCATGAAGCCCCTTGAGCATCTGACT
TCTGGCTAATAAAGGAAATTTATTTTCATTGCAATAGTGTGTTGGAATTTTTTGTGTCTCTCACTCGGAA
GGACATATGGGAGGGCAAATCATTTAAAACATCAGAATGAGTATTTGGTTTAGAGTTTGGCAACATATGC
CCATATGCTGGCTGCCATGAACAAAGGTTGGCTATAAAGAGGTCATCAGTATATGAAACAGCCCCCTGCT
GTCCATTCCTTATTCCATAGAAAAGCCTTGACTTGAGGTTAGATTTTTTTTATATTTTGTTTTGTGTTAT
TTTTTTCTTTAACATCCCTAAAATTTTCCTTACATGTTTTACTAGCCAGATTTTTCCTCCTCTCCTGACT
ACTCCCAGTCATAGCTGTCCCTCTTCTCTTATGGAGATCCCTCGACCTGCAGCCCAAGCTTGGCGTAATC
ATGGTCATAGCTGTTTCCTGTGTGAAATTGTTATCCGCTCACAATTCCACACAACATACGAGCCGGAAGC
ATAAAGTGTAAAGCCTGGGGTGCCTAATGAGTGAGCTAACTCACATTAATTGCGTTGCGCTCACTGCCCG
CTTTCCAGTCGGGAAACCTGTCGTGCCAGCGGATCCGCATCTCAATTAGTCAGCAACCATAGTCCCGCCC
CTAACTCCGCCCATCCCGCCCCTAACTCCGCCCAGTTCCGCCCATTCTCCGCCCCATGGCTGACTAATTT
TTTTTATTTATGCAGAGGCCGAGGCCGCCTCGGCCTCTGAGCTATTCCAGAAGTAGTGAGGAGGCTTTTT
TGGAGGCCTAGGCTTTTGCAAAAAGCTAACTTGTTTATTGCAGCTTATAATGGTTACAAATAAAGCAATA
GCATCACAAATTTCACAAATAAAGCATTTTTTTCACTGCATTCTAGTTGTGGTTTGTCCAAACTCATCAA
TGTATCTTATCATGTCTGGATCCGCTGCATTAATGAATCGGCCAACGCGCGGGGAGAGGCGGTTTGCGTA
TTGGGCGCTCTTCCGCTTCCTCGCTCACTGACTCGCTGCGCTCGGTCGTTCGGCTGCGGCGAGCGGTATC
AGCTCACTCAAAGGCGGTAATACGGTTATCCACAGAATCAGGGGATAACGCAGGAAAGAACATGTGAGCA
AAAGGCCAGCAAAAGGCCAGGAACCGTAAAAAGGCCGCGTTGCTGGCGTTTTTCCATAGGCTCCGCCCCC
CTGACGAGCATCACAAAAATCGACGCTCAAGTCAGAGGTGGCGAAACCCGACAGGACTATAAAGATACCA
GGCGTTTCCCCCTGGAAGCTCCCTCGTGCGCTCTCCTGTTCCGACCCTGCCGCTTACCGGATACCTGTCC
GCCTTTCTCCCTTCGGGAAGCGTGGCGCTTTCTCATAGCTCACGCTGTAGGTATCTCAGTTCGGTGTAGG
TCGTTCGCTCCAAGCTGGGCTGTGTGCACGAACCCCCCGTTCAGCCCGACCGCTGCGCCTTATCCGGTAA
CTATCGTCTTGAGTCCAACCCGGTAAGACACGACTTATCGCCACTGGCAGCAGCCACTGGTAACAGGATT
AGCAGAGCGAGGTATGTAGGCGGTGCTACAGAGTTCTTGAAGTGGTGGCCTAACTACGGCTACACTAGAA
GAACAGTATTTGGTATCTGCGCTCTGCTGAAGCCAGTTACCTTCGGAAAAAGAGTTGGTAGCTCTTGATC
CGGCAAACAAACCACCGCTGGTAGCGGTGGTTTTTTTGTTTGCAAGCAGCAGATTACGCGCAGAAAAAAA
GGATCTCAAGAAGATCCTTTGATCTTTTCTACGGGGTCTGACGCTCAGTGGAACGAAAACTCACGTTAAG
GGATTTTGGTCATGAGATTATCAAAAAGGATCTTCACCTAGATCCTTTTAAATTAAAAATGAAGTTTTAA
ATCAATCTAAAGTATATATGAGTAAACTTGGTCTGACAGTTACCAATGCTTAATCAGTGAGGCACCTATC
TCAGCGATCTGTCTATTTCGTTCATCCATAGTTGCCTGACTCCCCGTCGTGTAGATAACTACGATACGGG
AGGGCTTACCATCTGGCCCCAGTGCTGCAATGATACCGCGTGACCCACGCTCACCGGCTCCAGATTTATC
AGCAATAAACCAGCCAGCCGGAAGGGCCGAGCGCAGAAGTGGTCCTGCAACTTTATCCGCCTCCATCCAG
TCTATTAATTGTTGCCGGGAAGCTAGAGTAAGTAGTTCGCCAGTTAATAGTTTGCGCAACGTTGTTGCCA
TTGCTACAGGCATCGTGGTGTCACGCTCGTCGTTTGGTATGGCTTCATTCAGCTCCGGTTCCCAACGATC
AAGGCGAGTTACATGATCCCCCATGTTGTGCAAAAAAGCGGTTAGCTCCTTCGGTCCTCCGATCGTTGTC
AGAAGTAAGTTGGCCGCAGTGTTATCACTCATGGTTATGGCAGCACTGCATAATTCTCTTACTGTCATGC
CATCCGTAAGATGCTTTTCTGTGACTGGTGAGTACTCAACCAAGTCATTCTGAGAATAGTGTATGCGGCG
ACCGAGTTGCTCTTGCCCGGCGTCAATACGGGATAATACCGCGCCACATAGCAGAACTTTAAAAGTGCTC
ATCATTGGAAAACGTTCTTCGGGGCGAAAACTCTCAAGGATCTTACCGCTGTTGAGATCCAGTTCGATGT
AACCCACTCGTGCACCCAACTGATCTTCAGCATCTTTTACTTTCACCAGCGTTTCTGGGTGAGCAAAAAC
AGGAAGGCAAAATGCCGCAAAAAAGGGAATAAGGGCGACACGGAAATGTTGAATACTCATACTCTTCCTT
TTTCAATATTATTGAAGCATTTATCAGGGTTATTGTCTCATGAGCGGATACATATTTGAATGTATTTAGA
AAAATAAACAAATAGGGGTTCCGCGCACATTTCCCCGAAAAGTGCCACCTG
Features (pLannotate 1.2.2; 19 found; start..end, strand, type, name):
      9..388     +  enhancer       CMV enhancer: human cytomegalovirus immediate early enhancer
    390..665     +  promoter       chicken β-actin promoter: No description available
    666..1686    +  intron         chimeric intron: chimera between introns from chicken β-actin and rabbit β-globin
   1741..2422    +  CDS            YPet (fragment): yellow fluorescent protein optimized for FRET with CyPet (Nguyen and Daugherty, 2005)
   2422..2589    +  CDS            Su(var)205 (fragment): HP1_DROME - Also known as HP1. Experimental evidence at protein level: Swiss-Prot protein existence level 1. Structural component of heterochromatin, involved in gene repression and the modification of position-effect-variegation. Recognizes and binds histone H3 tails methylated at 'Lys-9', leading to epigenetic repression. From Drosophila melanogaster (Fruit fly).
   2956..3633    +  CDS            Enhanced Cyan-Emitting GFP: Enhanced Cyan-Emitting GFP is a basic (constitutively fluorescent) cyan fluorescent protein published in 2002, derived from Aequorea victoria.
   3634..4041    +  CDS            H32_BOVIN (sequence withheld): Experimental evidence at protein level: Swiss-Prot protein existence level 1. Core component of nucleosome. Nucleosomes wrap and compact DNA into chromatin, limiting DNA accessibility to the cellular machineries which require DNA as a template. Histones thereby play a central role in transcription regulation, DNA repair, DNA replication and chromosomal stability. DNA accessibility is regulated via a complex set of post-translational modifications of histones, also called histone code, and nucleosome remodeling. From Bos taurus (Bovine).
   4119..4174    +  polyA_signal   β-globin poly(A) signal: rabbit β-globin polyadenylation signal (Gil and Proudfoot, 1987)
   4559..4575    -  protein_bind   lac operator: The lac repressor binds to the lac operator to inhibit transcription in E. coli. This inhibition can be relieved by adding lactose or isopropyl-β-D-thiogalactopyranoside (IPTG). lac repressor encoded by lacI
   4583..4613    -  promoter       lac promoter: promoter for the E. coli lac operon
   4628..4649    -  protein_bind   CAP binding site: CAP binding activates transcription in the presence of cAMP. E. coli catabolite activator protein
   4662..4701    -  CDS            lacI (fragment): lac repressor; lacI; The lac repressor binds to the lac operator to inhibit transcription in E. coli. This inhibition can be relieved by adding lactose or isopropyl-β-D-thiogalactopyranoside (IPTG).
   4708..4730    +  promoter       SV40 promoter (fragment): SV40 enhancer and early promoter
   4754..4889    +  rep_origin     SV40 ori: SV40 origin of replication
   4909..5043    +  polyA_signal   SV40 poly(A) signal: SV40 polyadenylation signal
   5045..5099    -  CDS            lacI (fragment): lac repressor; lacI; The lac repressor binds to the lac operator to inhibit transcription in E. coli. This inhibition can be relieved by adding lactose or isopropyl-β-D-thiogalactopyranoside (IPTG).
   5282..5870    -  rep_origin     ori: high-copy-number ColE1/pMB1/pBR322/pUC origin of replication
   6041..6901    -  CDS            AmpR: β-lactamase; bla; confers resistance to ampicillin, carbenicillin, and related antibiotics
   6902..7006    -  promoter       AmpR promoter: bla
