[The description below was written by a language model from this plasmid's Addgene catalogue record and pLannotate feature annotations shown in this document.]
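Description:
The H3K9me3 biosensor is a mammalian expression plasmid built on a pCAGGS backbone (with one BsaI site mutated) that encodes a single-chain, genetically encoded FRET reporter for tri-methylation of histone H3 lysine 9 in living mammalian cells. It is propagated in E. coli as a high-copy plasmid through a ColE1/pUC-type origin and selected with ampicillin via the β-lactamase gene. The backbone also carries an SV40 origin and SV40 poly(A) signal, along with remnants of lac regulatory elements that play no role in the sensor. The catalogue lists the promoter as CMV, but the annotated sequence shows the composite CAG arrangement typical of pCAGGS: the CMV immediate-early enhancer, the chicken β-actin promoter and a chimeric β-actin/β-globin intron. Transcription terminates at a rabbit β-globin polyadenylation signal.

The roughly 2.3 kb insert, cloned between EcoRI and SalI, is one open reading frame made up of a truncated YPet (FRET acceptor), a fragment of Drosophila HP1 (Su(var)205), the EV linker, ECFP (FRET donor) and mouse histone H3 at the C-terminus. HP1 is a protein that recognises and binds H3 tails methylated at Lys9. The EV linker corresponds to an unannotated gap in the feature table. The histone segment was matched by the annotation tool to a bovine H3 entry, which presumably reflects the strong conservation of H3. Fusion to a full histone H3 is expected to bring the sensor into nucleosomes. When Lys9 of the H3 moiety is tri-methylated, the HP1 domain presumably binds it intramolecularly, changing the relative positioning of ECFP and YPet and hence the FRET signal. The construct is intended for imaging H3K9me3 dynamics in single cells.
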