Addgene plasmid #120802: H3K9me3 biosensor
Purpose: FRET biosensor. To monitor histone H3 lysine 9 tri-methylation in mammalian cells by FRET
Depositing lab: Yingxiao Wang. Depositing organization: University of California, San Diego (UCSD). Publication: Coordinated histone modifications and chromatin reorganization in a single cell revealed by FRET biosensors. Peng Q, Lu S, Shi Y, Pan Y, Limsakul P, Chernov AV, Qiu J, Chai X, Shi Y, Wang P, Ji Y, Li YJ, Strongin AY, Verkhusha VV, Izpisua Belmonte JC, Ren B, Wang Y, Chien S, Wang Y. Proc Natl Acad Sci U S A. 2018 Nov 26. pii: 1811818115. doi: 10.1073/pnas.1811818115. PubMed 30478057.
Backbone
  Vector backbone: pCAGGS vector
  Backbone size w/o insert (bp): 4717
  Total vector size (bp): 7021
  Modifications to backbone: one BsaI site is mutated
  Vector type: Mammalian Expression
Growth in bacteria
  Bacterial resistance: Ampicillin, 100 μg/mL
  Growth temperature: 37°C
  Growth strain: DH5alpha
  Copy number: High Copy
Gene/Insert
  Gene/Insert name: Truncated YPet-HP1-EV linker-ECFP-mouse histone H3
  Species: M. musculus (mouse), D. melanogaster (fly), Synthetic
  Insert size (bp): 2304
  Promoter: CMV
  Cloning method: Restriction Enzyme; 5′ cloning site EcoRI (not destroyed); 3′ cloning site SalI (not destroyed)
  Sequencing primers: 5′ GCCTCTGCTAACCATGTTCATGCC; 3′ CAGATGCTCAAGGGGCTTCATG
Terms and licenses: Academic/Nonprofit Terms; Industry Terms: Not Available to Industry
How to cite: H3K9me3 biosensor was a gift from Yingxiao Wang (Addgene plasmid # 120802 ; http://n2t.net/addgene:120802 ; RRID:Addgene_120802)
